Addgene plasmid #54479: pRUSH
Purpose: (Empty Backbone) Mouse genomic ROSA26 targeting vector, expresses EGFP, U6promoter to drive short RNAs, pgkneo, cassette flanked by loxP sites
Depositing lab: Laurie Jackson-Grusby. Depositing organization: Boston Children's Hospital. Publication: RUSH and CRUSH: a rapid and conditional RNA interference method in mice. Brown JR, Zetsche B, Jackson-Grusby L. Genesis. 2014 Jan;52(1):39-48. doi: 10.1002/dvg.22718. Epub 2013 Oct 26. PubMed 24166816.
Backbone
  Vector backbone: ROSA26-1
  Backbone manufacturer: Phil Soriano, Addgene Plasmid #21714
  Modifications to backbone: Modified by deleting the HpaI site, converting the XhoI site to AscI, and cloning a splice acceptor-GFP-polyA into the XbaI site. Cre-lox regulated U6 cassette derived from pSICOR, Addgene plasmid 11579, (Ventura et al., 2004) was modified by replacing the lentiviral GFP gene with drug selection markers (pgk-neo), and cloned into the XbaI site 3' of GFP. Unique HpaI and XhoI sites were maintained for single step short hairpin oligonucleotide cloning.
  Vector type: Mammalian Expression, Mouse Targeting, RNAi, Cre/Lox
  Promoter: U6
  Selectable markers: Neomycin (select with G418)
  Tag / fusion protein: SA-EGFP-polyA (N terminal on backbone); loxP (N terminal on backbone); U6 promoter (N terminal on backbone); pgk-neo (C terminal on backbone); loxP (C terminal on backbone)
Growth in bacteria
  Bacterial resistance: Ampicillin, 100 μg/mL
  Growth temperature: 37°C
  Growth strain: DH5alpha
  Copy number: High Copy
Gene/Insert
  Cloning method: Restriction Enzyme
  Sequencing primers: 5′ RUSH-for CACAAAAGGAAACTCAC CCTAA; 3′ RUSH-rev CTAAAGCGCATGCTCCA GAC
Terms and licenses: Academic/Nonprofit Terms; Industry Terms: Not Available to Industry
Depositor comments: Unique HpaI and XhoI sites were maintained for single step short hairpin oligonucleotide cloning. Using the primers described above yields 231bp and 177bp for positive and negative products, respectively.
How to cite: pRUSH was a gift from Laurie Jackson-Grusby (Addgene plasmid # 54479 ; http://n2t.net/addgene:54479 ; RRID:Addgene_54479)
