[The description below was written by a language model from this plasmid's Addgene catalogue record.]
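Description:
pRUSH is an empty-backbone gene-targeting vector for inserting an RNA interference cassette into the mouse ROSA26 locus by homologous recombination. It is built on the ROSA26-1 targeting plasmid, which was modified by deleting its HpaI site and converting its XhoI site to AscI. It is maintained in E. coli as a high-copy, ampicillin-selected plasmid. The record does not include a feature table, so details such as the bacterial origin or the extent of the homology arms are not stated.

The payload was assembled in the XbaI site of the backbone. First comes a splice acceptor-EGFP-polyA unit. Because it has no promoter of its own, this arrangement is expected to capture transcription from the endogenous ROSA26 locus after correct integration, so EGFP marks targeted cells. Downstream of EGFP lies a Cre-lox regulated U6 cassette derived from the lentiviral vector pSICOR, in which the original GFP gene was replaced by a pgk-neo marker for G418 selection of targeted mammalian cells. The order is loxP, U6 promoter, pgk-neo, loxP. The U6 promoter is an RNA polymerase III promoter suited to driving short hairpin RNAs, and unique HpaI and XhoI sites were kept so that annealed hairpin oligonucleotides can be cloned in a single step. Because the loxP sites flank the U6 and neo elements, Cre recombinase can excise the cassette, which should terminate hairpin expression and remove the selection marker. The vector is intended for rapid generation of knockdown mice or targeted cells carrying a single-copy shRNA transgene at a defined genomic site.
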