>Addgene plasmid #54479 | pRUSH | addgene partial sequence | sequence record 91225 | R26-F1 5'-GCACTTGCTCTCCCAAAGTC-3'
TGGAGTAGGCGGGGAGAAGGCCGCACCCTTCTCCGGAGGGGGGAGGGGAGTGTTGCAATACCTTTCTGGG
AGTTCTCTGCTGCCTCCTGGCTTCTGAGGACCGCCCTGGGCCTGGGAGAATCCCTTCCCCCTCTTCCCTC
GTGATCTGCAACTCCAGTCTTTCTACGGTCGAGGCTAGAACTAGTGGATCCCCCGGGCTGCAGATCTGTA
GGGCGCAGTAGTCCAGGGTTTCCTTGATGATGTCATACTTATCCTGTCCCTTTTTTTTCCACAGCTCGCG
GTTGAGGACAAACTCTTCGCGGTCTTTCCAGTGGGGATCGACGGTATCGATGGATCCGAATTCAGTGGAT
CCACCGGTCGCCACCATGGTGAGCAAGGGCGAGGAGCTGTTCACCGGGGTGGTGCCCATCCTGGTCGAGC
TGGACGGCGACGTAAACGGCCACAAGTTCAGCGTGTCCGGCGAGGGCGAGGGCGATGCCACCTACGGCAA
GCTGACCCTGAAGTTCATCTGCACCACCGGCAAGCTGCCCGTGCCCTGGCCCACCCTCGTGACCACCCTG
ACCTACGGCGTGCAGTGCTTCAGCCGCTACCCCGACCACATGAAGCAGCACGACTTCTTCAAGTCCGCCA
TGCCCGAAGGCTACGTCCAGGAGCGCACCATCTTCTTCAAGGACGACGGCAACTACAAGACCCGCGCCGA
GGTGAAGTTCGAGGGCGACACCCTGGTGAACCGCATCGAGCTGAAGGGCATCGACTTCAAGGAGGACGGC
AAACATCCTGGGG
