>Addgene plasmid #54479 | pRUSH | addgene partial sequence | sequence record 92217 | EGFP-C 5'-CATGGTCCTGCTGGAGTTCGTG-3'
ACGAGCTGTACAAGTAAAGCGGCCCTAGAGCTCGCTGATCAGCCTCGACTGTGCCTTCTAGTTGCCAGCC
ATCTGTTGTTTGCCCCTCCCCCGTGCCTTCCTTGACCCTGGAAGGTGCCACTCCCACTGTCCTTTCCTAA
TAAAATGAGGAAATTGCATCGCATTGTCTGAGTAGGTGTCATTCTATTCTGGGGGGTGGGGTGGGGCAGG
ACAGCAAGGGGGAGGATTGGGAAGACAATAGCAGGCATGCTGGGGATGCGGTGGGCTCTATGGCTTCTGA
GGCGGAAAGAACCAGCTGGGGCTCGACTCGCTGATCAGCCTCGACTGTGCCTTCTAGTTGCCAGCCATCT
GTTGTTTGCCCCTCCCCCGTGCCTTCCTTGACCCTGGAAGGTGCCACTCCCACTGTCCTTTCCTAATAAA
ATGAGGAAATTGCATCGCATTGTCTGAGTAGGTGTCATTCTATTCTGGGGGGTGGGGTGGGGCAGGACAG
CAAGGGGGAGGATTGGGAAGACAATAGCAGGCATGCTGGGGATGCGGTGGGCTCTATGGCTTCTGAGGCG
GAAAGAACCAGCTGGGGCTCGATCCTCTAGAGATCCGACGCGCCATCTCTAGGCCCGCGCCGGCCCCCTC
GCACAGACTTGTGGGAGAAGCTCGGCTACTCCCCTGCCCCGGTTAATTTGCATATAATATTTCCTAGTAA
CTATAGAGGCTTAATGTGCGATAAAAGACAGATAATCTGTTCTTTTTAATACTAGCTACATTTTACATGA
TAGGCTTGGATTTCTATAACTTCGTATAGCATACATTATACGAAGTTAT
