>Addgene plasmid #54479 | pRUSH | addgene partial sequence | sequence record 93494 | pLLU-5 5'-cacagacttgtgggagaagc-3'
TGCATATAATATTTCCTAGTAACTATAGAGGCTTAATGTGCGATAAAAGACAGATAATCTGTTCTTTTTA
ATACTAGCTACATTTTACATGATAGGCTTGGATTTCTATAACTTCGTATAGCATACATTATACGAAGTTA
TAAACAGCACAAAAGGAAACTCACCCTAACTGTAAAGTAATTGTGTGTTTTGAGACTATAAATATCCCTT
GGAGAAAAGCCTTGTTAACGCGCGGTGACCCTCGAGGAATTCTACCGGGTAGGGGAGGCGCTTTTCCCAA
GGCAGTCTGGAGCATGCGCTTTAGCAGCCCCGCTGGGCACTTGGCGCTACACAAGTGGCCTCTGGCCTCG
CACACATTCCACATCCACCGGTAGGCGCCAACCGGCTCCGTTCTTTGGTGGCCCCTTCGCGCCACCTTCT
ACTCCTCCCCTAGTCAGGAAGTTCCCCCCCGCCCCGCAGCTCGCGTCGTGCAGGACGTGACAAATGGAAG
TAGCACGTCTCACTAGTCTCGTGCAGATGGACAGCACCGCTGAGCAATGGAAGCGGGTAGGCCTTTGGGG
CAGCGGCCAATAGCAGCTTTGCTCCTTCGCTTTCTGGGCTCAGAGGCTGGGAAGGGGTGGGTCCGGGGGC
GGGCTCAGGGGCGGGCTCAGGGGCGGGGCGGGCGCCCGAAGGTCCTCCGGAGGCCCGGCATTCTGCACGC
TTCAAAAGCGCACGTCTGCCGCGCTGTTCTCCTCTTCCTCATCTCCGGGCCTTTCGACCTGCAGCCAATA
TGGGATCGGCCATTG
