>Addgene plasmid #54479 | pRUSH | addgene partial sequence | sequence record 94278 | Neo-F 5'-CGTTGGCTACCCGTGATATT-3'
CTCGTGCTTTACGGTATCGCCGCTCCCGATTCGCAGCGCATCGCCTTCTATCGCCTTCTTGACGAGTTCT
TCTGAGGGGATCCGCTGTAAGTCTGCAGAAATTGATGATCTATTAAACAATAAAGATGTCCACTAAAATG
GAAGTTTTTCCTGTCATACTTTGTTAAGAAGGGTGAGAACAGAGTACCTACATTTTGAATGGAAGGATTG
GAGCTACGGGGGTGGGGGTGGGGTGGGATTAGATAAATGCCTGCTCTTTACTGAAGGCTCTTTACTATTG
CTTTATGATAATGTTTCATAGTTGGATATCATAATTTAAACAAGCAAAACCAAATTAAGGGCCAGCTCAT
TCCTCCCACTCATGATCTATAGATCTATAGATCTCTCGTGGGATCATTGTTTTTCTCTTGATTCCCACTT
TGTGGTTCTAAGTACTGTGGTTTCCAAATGTGTCAGTTTCATAGCCTGAAGAACGAGATCAGCAGCCTCT
GTTCCACATACACTTCATTCTCAGTATTGTTTTGCCAAGTTCTAATTCCATCAGAAGCTGGTCGACCGGT
CGAGTACTAGGATCCATTAGGCGGCCAATTCGTCGAGGGACCTAATAACTTCGTATAGCATACATTATAC
GAAGTTATACATGTTTAAGGGTTCCGGTTCCACTAGGTACAATTCGATATCAAGCTTATCGATAA
